Addgene plasmid #181712: pAG426-GAL-ATXN1-Q85
Purpose: Galactose inducible expression of ATXN1-Q85
Depositing lab: Alejandro Chavez. Depositing organization: Columbia University.
Backbone
  Vector backbone: pAG426-GAL-ccdb
  Vector type: Yeast Expression
Growth in bacteria
  Bacterial resistance: Ampicillin, 100 μg/mL
  Growth temperature: 30°C
  Growth strain: NEB Stable
  Copy number: High Copy
Gene/Insert
  Gene/Insert name: ATXN1-Q85
  Species: H. sapiens (human)
  Mutation: extended repeat of 85 Gln residues replacing native aa 197-226
  Entrez Gene: ATXN1 (a.k.a. ATX1, D6S504E, SCA1)
  Cloning method: Gateway Cloning
Terms and licenses: Academic/Nonprofit Terms; Industry Terms: Not Available to Industry
How to cite: pAG426-GAL-ATXN1-Q85 was a gift from Alejandro Chavez (Addgene plasmid # 181712 ; http://n2t.net/addgene:181712 ; RRID:Addgene_181712)
