[The description below was written by a language model from this plasmid's Addgene catalogue record and pLannotate feature annotations shown in this document.]
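Description:
pAG426-GAL-ATXN1-Q85 is a yeast expression plasmid of about 9.1 kb built on the Gateway destination vector pAG426-GAL-ccdb, designed for galactose-inducible production of a polyglutamine-expanded form of human ataxin-1 in Saccharomyces cerevisiae. It is an E. coli–yeast shuttle vector. In bacteria it replicates from a high-copy ColE1/pUC-type origin and is selected with ampicillin through the β-lactamase gene. In yeast the 2μ origin maintains it as a multicopy episome, and the URA3 marker with its own promoter allows selection in uracil auxotrophs and counterselection with 5-fluoroorotic acid. An f1 origin, T3 and T7 promoters, lac regulatory elements, and fragments of lacZα, lacI, rop and bom are pBluescript/pBR322-type backbone remnants with no evident role in yeast expression.

The expression cassette consists of the GAL1 promoter, the ATXN1 open reading frame flanked by attB1 and attB2 sites, and the CYC1 transcription terminator. The attB sites are the scars of the Gateway recombination that replaced the ccdB counterselection cassette of the parent vector with the insert. According to the record, the coding sequence carries an extended tract of 85 glutamine residues in place of native amino acids 197–226. ATXN1 is the SCA1 gene, in which glutamine-repeat expansion is associated with spinocerebellar ataxia type 1. No epitope tag or fluorescent fusion is annotated. Because GAL1 is regulated by Gal4, expression can be switched on by galactose, which makes the plasmid suited to conditional expression of the expanded protein in yeast, for example in studies of polyglutamine behaviour, although the record states only the inducible expression purpose.
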