Features (pLannotate 1.2.2; 24 found; start..end, strand, type, name):
     69..1411    +  rep_origin     2μ ori: yeast 2μ plasmid origin of replication
   1438..1542    +  promoter       AmpR promoter: bla
   1543..2403    +  CDS            AmpR: β-lactamase; bla; confers resistance to ampicillin, carbenicillin, and related antibiotics
   2574..3162    +  rep_origin     ori: high-copy-number ColE1/pMB1/pBR322/pUC origin of replication
   3345..3437    +  CDS            lacI (fragment): lac repressor; lacI; The lac repressor binds to the lac operator to inhibit transcription in E. coli. This inhibition can be relieved by adding lactose or isopropyl-β-D-thiogalactopyranoside (IPTG).
   3450..3471    +  protein_bind   CAP binding site: CAP binding activates transcription in the presence of cAMP. E. coli catabolite activator protein
   3486..3516    +  promoter       lac promoter: promoter for the E. coli lac operon
   3524..3540    +  protein_bind   lac operator: The lac repressor binds to the lac operator to inhibit transcription in E. coli. This inhibition can be relieved by adding lactose or isopropyl-β-D-thiogalactopyranoside (IPTG). lac repressor encoded by lacI
   3585..3603    +  promoter       T3 promoter: promoter for bacteriophage T3 RNA polymerase
   3627..4068    +  promoter       GAL1 promoter: S. cerevisiae GAL1; inducible promoter, regulated by Gal4
   4083..4103    +  misc_feature   MCS (fragment): pBluescript multiple cloning site
   4107..4131    +  protein_bind   attB1: mutant version of attB; recombination site for the Gateway® BP reaction BP Clonase™
   4137..6749    +  CDS            ATXN1: ATX1_HUMAN - Also known as ATX1, SCA1. Experimental evidence at protein level: Swiss-Prot protein existence level 1. Chromatin-binding factor that repress Notch signaling in the absence of Notch intracellular domain by acting as a CBF1 corepressor. Binds to the HEY promoter and might assist, along with NCOR2, RBPJ- mediated repression. Binds RNA in vitro. May be involved in RNA metabolism (PubMed:21475249). In concert with CIC and ATXN1L, involved in brain development (By similarity). From Homo sapiens (Human).
   6754..6778    -  protein_bind   attB2: mutant version of attB; recombination site for the Gateway® BP reaction BP Clonase™
   6782..6829    +  misc_feature   MCS (fragment): pBluescript multiple cloning site
   6830..7077    +  terminator     CYC1 terminator: S. cerevisiae CYC1; transcription terminator for CYC1
   7096..7114    -  promoter       T7 promoter: promoter for bacteriophage T7 RNA polymerase
   7122..7277    +  CDS            lacZα (fragment): LacZα fragment of β-galactosidase; lacZ fragment
   7281..7709    +  rep_origin     f1 ori (sequence partly withheld): f1 bacteriophage origin of replication; arrow indicates direction of (+) strand synthesis
   7737..7788    -  misc_feature   bom (fragment): basis of mobility region from pBR322
   7867..8670    -  CDS            URA3: orotidine-5'-phosphate decarboxylase, required for uracil biosynthesis; S. cerevisiae URA3; yeast auxotrophic marker, counterselectable with 5-fluoroorotic acid (5-FOA)
   8671..8886    -  promoter       URA3 promoter: S. cerevisiae URA3
   8894..8943    -  misc_feature   bom (fragment): basis of mobility region from pBR322
   9045..1       -  CDS            rop (fragment) (across the origin): Rop protein, which maintains plasmids at low copy number; rop
>Addgene plasmid #181712 | pAG426-GAL-ATXN1-Q85 | addgene full sequence | sequence record 439435 | Addgene NGS Result
GACGAAAGGGCCTCGTGATACGCCTATTTTTATAGGTTAATGTCATGATAATAATGGTTTCTTAGTATGA
TCCAATATCAAAGGAAATGATAGCATTGAAGGATGAGACTAATCCAATTGAGGAGTGGCAGCATATAGAA
CAGCTAAAGGGTAGTGCTGAAGGAAGCATACGATACCCCGCATGGAATGGGATAATATCACAGGAGGTAC
TAGACTACCTTTCATCCTACATAAATAGACGCATATAAGTACGCATTTAAGCATAAACACGCACTATGCC
GTTCTTCTCATGTATATATATATACAGGCAACACGCAGATATAGGTGCGACGTGAACAGTGAGCTGTATG
TGCGCAGCTCGCGTTGCATTTTCGGAAGCGCTCGTTTTCGGAAACGCTTTGAAGTTCCTATTCCGAAGTT
CCTATTCTCTAGAAAGTATAGGAACTTCAGAGCGCTTTTGAAAACCAAAAGCGCTCTGAAGACGCACTTT
CAAAAAACCAAAAACGCACCGGACTGTAACGAGCTACTAAAATATTGCGAATACCGCTTCCACAAACATT
GCTCAAAAGTATCTCTTTGCTATATATCTCTGTGCTATATCCCTATATAACCTACCCATCCACCTTTCGC
TCCTTGAACTTGCATCTAAACTCGACCTCTACATTTTTTATGTTTATCTCTAGTATTACTCTTTAGACAA
AAAAATTGTAGTAAGAACTATTCATAGAGTGAATCGAAAACAATACGAAAATGTAAACATTTCCTATACG
TAGTATATAGAGACAAAATAGAAGAAACCGTTCATAATTTTCTGACCAATGAAGAATCATCAACGCTATC
ACTTTCTGTTCACAAAGTATGCGCAATCCACATCGGTATAGAATATAATCGGGGATGCCTTTATCTTGAA
AAAATGCACCCGCAGCTTCGCTAGTAATCAGTAAACGCGGGAAGTGGAGTCAGGCTTTTTTTATGGAAGA
GAAAATAGACACCAAAGTAGCCTTCTTCTAACCTTAACGGACCTACAGTGCAAAAAGTTATCAAGAGACT
GCATTATAGAGCGCACAAAGGAGAAAAAAAGTAATCTAAGATGCTTTGTTAGAAAAATAGCGCTCTCGGG
ATGCATTTTTGTAGAACAAAAAAGAAGTATAGATTCTTTGTTGGTAAAATAGCGCTCTCGCGTTGCATTT
CTGTTCTGTAAAAATGCAGCTCAGATTCTTTGTTTGAAAAATTAGCGCTCTCGCGTTGCATTTTTGTTTT
ACAAAAATGAAGCACAGATTCTTCGTTGGTAAAATAGCGCTTTCGCGTTGCATTTCTGTTCTGTAAAAAT
GCAGCTCAGATTCTTTGTTTGAAAAATTAGCGCTCTCGCGTTGCATTTTTGTTCTACAAAATGAAGCACA
GATGCTTCGTTCAGGTGGCACTTTTCGGGGAAATGTGCGCGGAACCCCTATTTGTTTATTTTTCTAAATA
CATTCAAATATGTATCCGCTCATGAGACAATAACCCTGATAAATGCTTCAATAATATTGAAAAAGGAAGA
GTATGAGTATTCAACATTTCCGTGTCGCCCTTATTCCCTTTTTTGCGGCATTTTGCCTTCCTGTTTTTGC
TCACCCAGAAACGCTGGTGAAAGTAAAAGATGCTGAAGATCAGTTGGGTGCACGAGTGGGTTACATCGAA
CTGGATCTCAACAGCGGTAAGATCCTTGAGAGTTTTCGCCCCGAAGAACGTTTTCCAATGATGAGCACTT
TTAAAGTTCTGCTATGTGGCGCGGTATTATCCCGTATTGACGCCGGGCAAGAGCAACTCGGTCGCCGCAT
ACACTATTCTCAGAATGACTTGGTTGAGTACTCACCAGTCACAGAAAAGCATCTTACGGATGGCATGACA
GTAAGAGAATTATGCAGTGCTGCCATAACCATGAGTGATAACACTGCGGCCAACTTACTTCTGACAACGA
TCGGAGGACCGAAGGAGCTAACCGCTTTTTTGCACAACATGGGGGATCATGTAACTCGCCTTGATCGTTG
GGAACCGGAGCTGAATGAAGCCATACCAAACGACGAGCGTGACACCACGATGCCTGTAGCAATGGCAACA
ACGTTGCGCAAACTATTAACTGGCGAACTACTTACTCTAGCTTCCCGGCAACAATTAATAGACTGGATGG
AGGCGGATAAAGTTGCAGGACCACTTCTGCGCTCGGCCCTTCCGGCTGGCTGGTTTATTGCTGATAAATC
TGGAGCCGGTGAGCGTGGGTCTCGCGGTATCATTGCAGCACTGGGGCCAGATGGTAAGCCCTCCCGTATC
GTAGTTATCTACACGACGGGGAGTCAGGCAACTATGGATGAACGAAATAGACAGATCGCTGAGATAGGTG
CCTCACTGATTAAGCATTGGTAACTGTCAGACCAAGTTTACTCATATATACTTTAGATTGATTTAAAACT
TCATTTTTAATTTAAAAGGATCTAGGTGAAGATCCTTTTTGATAATCTCATGACCAAAATCCCTTAACGT
GAGTTTTCGTTCCACTGAGCGTCAGACCCCGTAGAAAAGATCAAAGGATCTTCTTGAGATCCTTTTTTTC
TGCGCGTAATCTGCTGCTTGCAAACAAAAAAACCACCGCTACCAGCGGTGGTTTGTTTGCCGGATCAAGA
GCTACCAACTCTTTTTCCGAAGGTAACTGGCTTCAGCAGAGCGCAGATACCAAATACTGTTCTTCTAGTG
TAGCCGTAGTTAGGCCACCACTTCAAGAACTCTGTAGCACCGCCTACATACCTCGCTCTGCTAATCCTGT
TACCAGTGGCTGCTGCCAGTGGCGATAAGTCGTGTCTTACCGGGTTGGACTCAAGACGATAGTTACCGGA
TAAGGCGCAGCGGTCGGGCTGAACGGGGGGTTCGTGCACACAGCCCAGCTTGGAGCGAACGACCTACACC
GAACTGAGATACCTACAGCGTGAGCTATGAGAAAGCGCCACGCTTCCCGAAGGGAGAAAGGCGGACAGGT
ATCCGGTAAGCGGCAGGGTCGGAACAGGAGAGCGCACGAGGGAGCTTCCAGGGGGAAACGCCTGGTATCT
TTATAGTCCTGTCGGGTTTCGCCACCTCTGACTTGAGCGTCGATTTTTGTGATGCTCGTCAGGGGGGCGG
AGCCTATGGAAAAACGCCAGCAACGCGGCCTTTTTACGGTTCCTGGCCTTTTGCTGGCCTTTTGCTCACA
TGTTCTTTCCTGCGTTATCCCCTGATTCTGTGGATAACCGTATTACCGCCTTTGAGTGAGCTGATACCGC
TCGCCGCAGCCGAACGACCGAGCGCAGCGAGTCAGTGAGCGAGGAAGCGGAAGAGCGCCCAATACGCAAA
CCGCCTCTCCCCGCGCGTTGGCCGATTCATTAATGCAGCTGGCACGACAGGTTTCCCGACTGGAAAGCGG
GCAGTGAGCGCAACGCAATTAATGTGAGTTAGCTCACTCATTAGGCACCCCAGGCTTTACACTTTATGCT
TCCGGCTCGTATGTTGTGTGGAATTGTGAGCGGATAACAATTTCACACAGGAAACAGCTATGACCATGAT
TACGCCAAGCGCGCAATTAACCCTCACTAAAGGGAACAAAAGCTGGAGCTCTAGTACGGATTAGAAGCCG
CCGAGCGGGTGACAGCCCTCCGAAGGAAGACTCTCCTCCGTGCGTCCTCGTCTTCACCGGTCGCGTTCCT
GAAACGCAGATGTGCCTCGCGCCGCACTGCTCCGAACAATAAAGATTCTACAATACTAGCTTTTATGGTT
ATGAAGAGGAAAAATTGGCAGTAACCTGGCCCCACAAACCTTCAAATGAACGAATCAAATTAACAACCAT
AGGATGATAATGCGATTAGTTTTTTAGCCTTATTTCTGGGGTAATTAATCAGCGAAGCGATGATTTTTGA
TCTATTAACAGATATATAAATGCAAAAACTGCATAACCACTTTAACTAATACTTTCAACATTTTCGGTTT
GTATTACTTCTTATTCAAATGTAATAAAAGTATCAACAAAAAATTGTTAATATACCTCTATACTTTAACG
TCAAGGAGAAAAAACCCCGGATTCTAGAACTAGTGGATCCCCCATCACAAGTTTGTACAAAAAAGCAGGC
TACAAAATGAAATCCAACCAAGAGCGGAGCAACGAATGCCTGCCTCCCAAGAAGCGCGAGATCCCCGCCA
CCAGCCGGTCCTCCGAGGAGAAGGCCCCTACCCTGCCCAGCGACAACCACCGGGTGGAGGGCACAGCATG
GCTCCCGGGCAACCCTGGTGGCCGGGGCCACGGGGGCGGGAGGCATGGGCCGGCAGGGACCTCGGTGGAG
CTTGGTTTACAACAGGGAATAGGTTTACACAAAGCATTGTCCACAGGGCTGGACTACTCCCCGCCCAGCG
CTCCCAGGTCTGTCCCCGTGGCCACCACGCTGCCTGCCGCGTACGCCACCCCGCAGCCAGGGACCCCGGT
GTCCCCCGTACAGTACGCTCACCTGCCGCACACCTTCCAGTTCATTGGGTCCTCCCAATACAGTGGAACC
TATGCCAGCTTCATCCCATCACAGCTGATCCCCCCAACCGCCAACCCCGTCACCAGTGCAGTGGCCTCGG
CCGCAGGGGCCACCACTCCATCCCAGCGCTCCCAGCTGGAGGCCTATTCCACTCTGCTGGCCAACATGGG
CAGTCTGAGCCAGACGCCGGGACACAAGGCTGAGCAGCAGCAGCAGCAGCAGCAGCAGCAGCAGCAGCAG
CAGCAGCAGCAGCAGCAGCAGCAGCAGCAGCAGCAGCAGCAGCAGCAGCAGCAGCAGCAGCAGCAGCAGC
AGCAGCAGCAGCAGCAGCAGCAGCAGCAGCAGCAGCAGCAGCAGCAGCAGCAGCAGCAGCAGCAGCAGCA
GCAGCAGCAGCAGCAGCAGCAGCAGCAGCAGCAGCAGCAGCAGCAGCAGCAGCAGCAGCAGCAGCAGCAG
CAGCAGCAGCACCTCAGCAGGGCTCCGGGGCTCATCACCCCGGGGTCCCCCCCACCAGCCCAGCAGAACC
AGTACGTCCACATTTCCAGTTCTCCGCAGAACACCGGCCGCACCGCCTCTCCTCCGGCCATCCCCGTCCA
CCTCCACCCCCACCAGACGATGATCCCACACACGCTCACCCTGGGGCCCCCCTCCCAGGTCGTCATGCAA
TACGCCGACTCCGGCAGCCACTTTGTCCCTCGGGAGGCCACCAAGAAAGCCGAGAGCAGCCGGCTGCAGC
AGGCCATCCAGGCCAAGGAGGTCCTGAACGGTGAGATGGAGAAGAGCCGGCGGTACGGGGCCCCGTCCTC
AGCCGACCTGGGCCTGGGCAAGGCAGGCGGCAAGTCGGTTCCTCACCCGTACGAGTCCAGGCACGTGGTG
GTCCACCCGAGCCCCTCAGACTACAGCAGTCGTGATCCTTCGGGGGTCCGGGCCTCTGTGATGGTCCTGC
CCAACAGCAACACGCCCGCAGCTGACCTGGAGGTGCAACAGGCCACTCATCGTGAAGCCTCCCCTTCTAC
CCTCAACGACAAAAGTGGCCTGCATTTAGGGAAGCCTGGCCACCGGTCCTACGCGCTCTCACCCCACACG
GTCATTCAGACCACACACAGTGCTTCAGAGCCACTCCCGGTGGGACTGCCAGCCACGGCCTTCTACGCAG
GGACTCAACCCCCTGTCATCGGCTACCTGAGCGGCCAGCAGCAAGCAATCACCTACGCCGGCAGCCTGCC
CCAGCACCTGGTGATCCCCGGCACACAGCCCCTGCTCATCCCGGTCGGCAGCACTGACATGGAAGCGTCG
GGGGCAGCCCCGGCCATAGTCACGTCATCCCCCCAGTTTGCTGCAGTGCCTCACACGTTCGTCACCACCG
CCCTTCCCAAGAGCGAGAACTTCAACCCTGAGGCCCTGGTCACCCAGGCCGCCTACCCAGCCATGGTGCA
GGCCCAGATCCACCTGCCTGTGGTGCAGTCCGTGGCCTCCCCGGCGGCGGCTCCCCCTACGCTGCCTCCC
TACTTCATGAAAGGCTCCATCATCCAGTTGGCCAACGGGGAGCTAAAGAAGGTGGAAGACTTAAAAACAG
AAGATTTCATCCAGAGTGCAGAGATAAGCAACGACCTGAAGATCGACTCCAGCACCGTAGAGAGGATTGA
AGACAGCCATAGCCCGGGCGTGGCCGTGATACAGTTCGCCGTCGGGGAGCACCGAGCCCAGGTCAGCGTT
GAAGTTTTGGTAGAGTATCCTTTTTTTGTGTTTGGACAGGGCTGGTCATCCTGCTGTCCGGAGAGAACCA
GCCAGCTCTTTGATTTGCCGTGTTCCAAACTCTCAGTTGGGGATGTCTGCATCTCGCTTACCCTCAAGAA
CCTGAAGAACGGCTCTGTTAAAAAGGGCCAGCCCGTGGATCCCGCCAGCGTCCTGCTGAAGCACTCAAAG
GCCGACGGCCTGGCGGGCAGCAGACACAGGTATGCCGAGCAGGAAAACGGAATCAACCAGGGGAGTGCCC
AGATGCTCTCTGAGAATGGCGAACTGAAGTTTCCAGAGAAAATGGGATTGCCTGCAGCGCCCTTCCTCAC
CAAAATAGAACCCAGCAAGCCCGCGGCAACGAGGAAGAGGAGGTGGTCGGCGCCAGAGAGCCGCAAACTG
GAGAAGTCAGAAGACGAACCACCTTTGACTCTTCCTAAGCCTTCTCTAATTCCTCAGGAGGTTAAGATTT
GCATTGAAGGCCGGTCTAATGTAGGCAAGTAGAACCCAGCTTTCTTGTACAAAGTGGTGATGGGCTGCAG
GAATTCGATATCAAGCTTATCGATACCGTCGACCTCGAGTCATGTAATTAGTTATGTCACGCTTACATTC
ACGCCCTCCCCCCACATCCGCTCTAACCGAAAAGGAAGGAGTTAGACAACCTGAAGTCTAGGTCCCTATT
TATTTTTTTATAGTTATGTTAGTATTAAGAACGTTATTTATATTTCAAATTTTTCTTTTTTTTCTGTACA
GACGCGTGTACGCATGTAACATTATACTGAAAACCTTGCTTGAGAAGGTTTTGGGACGCTCGAAGGCTTT
AATTTGCGGCCGGTACCCAATTCGCCCTATAGTGAGTCGTATTACGCGCGCTCACTGGCCGTCGTTTTAC
AACGTCGTGACTGGGAAAACCCTGGCGTTACCCAACTTAATCGCCTTGCAGCACATCCCCCTTTCGCCAG
CTGGCGTAATAGCGAAGAGGCCCGCACCGATCGCCCTTCCCAACAGTTGCGCAGCCTGAATGGCGAATGG
[124 nt withheld, positions 7281-7404]
C
[91 nt withheld, positions 7406-7496]
A
[49 nt withheld, positions 7498-7546]
CCTTTGACGTTGGAGTCCACGTTCTTT
[37 nt withheld, positions 7574-7610]
ACCCTATCTCGGTCTATTCTTTTGATTTATAAGGGATTTTGCCGATTTCGGCCTATTGGTTAAAAAATGA
GCTGATTTAACAAAAATTTAACGCGAATTTTAACAAAATATTAACGCTTACAATTTCCTGATGCGGTATT
TTCTCCTTACGCATCTGTGCGGTATTTCACACCGCATAGGGTAATAACTGATATAATTAAATTGAAGCTC
TAATTTGTGAGTTTAGTATACATGCATTTACTTATAATACAGTTTTTTAGTTTTGCTGGCCGCATCTTCT
CAAATATGCTTCCCAGCCTGCTTTTCTGTAACGTTCACCCTCTACCTTAGCATCCCTTCCCTTTGCAAAT
AGTCCTCTTCCAACAATAATAATGTCAGATCCTGTAGAGACCACATCATCCACGGTTCTATACTGTTGAC
CCAATGCGTCTCCCTTGTCATCTAAACCCACACCGGGTGTCATAATCAACCAATCGTAACCTTCATCTCT
TCCACCCATGTCTCTTTGAGCAATAAAGCCGATAACAAAATCTTTGTCGCTCTTCGCAATGTCAACAGTA
CCCTTAGTATATTCTCCAGTAGATAGGGAGCCCTTGCATGACAATTCTGCTAACATCAAAAGGCCTCTAG
GTTCCTTTGTTACTTCTTCTGCCGCCTGCTTCAAACCGCTAACAATACCTGGGCCCACCACACCGTGTGC
ATTCGTAATGTCTGCCCATTCTGCTATTCTGTATACACCCGCAGAGTACTGCAATTTGACTGTATTACCA
ATGTCAGCAAATTTTCTGTCTTCGAAGAGTAAAAAATTGTACTTGGCGGATAATGCCTTTAGCGGCTTAA
CTGTGCCCTCCATGGAAAAATCAGTCAAGATATCCACATGTGTTTTTAGTAAACAAATTTTGGGACCTAA
TGCTTCAACTAACTCCAGTAATTCCTTGGTGGTACGAACATCCAATGAAGCACACAAGTTTGTTTGCTTT
TCGTGCATGATATTAAATAGCTTGGCAGCAACAGGACTAGGATGAGTAGCAGCACGTTCCTTATATGTAG
CTTTCGACATGATTTATCTTCGTTTCCTGCAGGTTTTTGTTCTGTGCAGTTGGGTTAAGAATACTGGGCA
ATTTCATGTTTCTTCAACACTACATATGCGTATATATACCAATCTAAGTCTGTGCTCCTTCCTTCGTTCT
TCCTTCTGTTCGGAGATTACCGAATCAAAAAAATTTCAAGGAAACCGAAATCAAAAAAAAGAATAAAAAA
AAAATGATGAATTGAAAAGGTGGTATGGTGCACTCTCAGTACAATCTGCTCTGATGCCGCATAGTTAAGC
CAGCCCCGACACCCGCCAACACCCGCTGACGCGCCCTGACGGGCTTGTCTGCTCCCGGCATCCGCTTACA
GACAAGCTGTGACCGTCTCCGGGAGCTGCATGTGTCAGAGGTTTTCACCGTCATCACCGAAACGCGCGA
