>Addgene plasmid #181712 | pAG426-GAL-ATXN1-Q85 | depositor partial sequence | sequence record 351417 | Insert Sequence
ATGAAATCCAACCAAGAGCGGAGCAACGAATGCCTGCCTCCCAAGAAGCGCGAGATCCCCGCCACCAGCC
GGTCCTCCGAGGAGAAGGCCCCTACCCTGCCCAGCGACAACCACCGGGTGGAGGGCACAGCATGGCTCCC
GGGCAACCCTGGTGGCCGGGGCCACGGGGGCGGGAGGCATGGGCCGGCAGGGACCTCGGTGGAGCTTGGT
TTACAACAGGGAATAGGTTTACACAAAGCATTGTCCACAGGGCTGGACTACTCCCCGCCCAGCGCTCCCA
GGTCTGTCCCCGTGGCCACCACGCTGCCTGCCGCGTACGCCACCCCGCAGCCAGGGACCCCGGTGTCCCC
CGTACAGTACGCTCACCTGCCGCACACCTTCCAGTTCATTGGGTCCTCCCAATACAGTGGAACCTATGCC
AGCTTCATCCCATCACAGCTGATCCCCCCAACCGCCAACCCCGTCACCAGTGCAGTGGCCTCGGCCGCAG
GGGCCACCACTCCATCCCAGCGCTCCCAGCTGGAGGCCTATTCCACTCTGCTGGCCAACATGGGCAGTCT
GAGCCAGACGCCGGGACACAAGGCTGAGCAGCAGCAGCAGCAGCAGCAGCAGCAGCAGCAGCAGCAGCAG
CAGCAGCAGCAGCAGCAGCAGCAGCAGCAGCAGCAGCAGCAGCAGCAGCAGCAGCAGCAGCAGCAGCAGC
AGCAGCAGCAGCAGCAGCAGCAGCAGCAGCAGCAGCAGCAGCAGCAGCAGCAGCAGCAGCAGCAGCAGCA
GCAGCAGCAGCAGCAGCAGCAGCAGCAGCAGCAGCAGCAGCAGCAGCAGCAGCAGCAGCAGCAGCAGCAG
CAGCACCTCAGCAGGGCTCCGGGGCTCATCACCCCGGGGTCCCCCCCACCAGCCCAGCAGAACCAGTACG
TCCACATTTCCAGTTCTCCGCAGAACACCGGCCGCACCGCCTCTCCTCCGGCCATCCCCGTCCACCTCCA
CCCCCACCAGACGATGATCCCACACACGCTCACCCTGGGGCCCCCCTCCCAGGTCGTCATGCAATACGCC
GACTCCGGCAGCCACTTTGTCCCTCGGGAGGCCACCAAGAAAGCCGAGAGCAGCCGGCTGCAGCAGGCCA
TCCAGGCCAAGGAGGTCCTGAACGGTGAGATGGAGAAGAGCCGGCGGTACGGGGCCCCGTCCTCAGCCGA
CCTGGGCCTGGGCAAGGCAGGCGGCAAGTCGGTTCCTCACCCGTACGAGTCCAGGCACGTGGTGGTCCAC
CCGAGCCCCTCAGACTACAGCAGTCGTGATCCTTCGGGGGTCCGGGCCTCTGTGATGGTCCTGCCCAACA
GCAACACGCCCGCAGCTGACCTGGAGGTGCAACAGGCCACTCATCGTGAAGCCTCCCCTTCTACCCTCAA
CGACAAAAGTGGCCTGCATTTAGGGAAGCCTGGCCACCGGTCCTACGCGCTCTCACCCCACACGGTCATT
CAGACCACACACAGTGCTTCAGAGCCACTCCCGGTGGGACTGCCAGCCACGGCCTTCTACGCAGGGACTC
AACCCCCTGTCATCGGCTACCTGAGCGGCCAGCAGCAAGCAATCACCTACGCCGGCAGCCTGCCCCAGCA
CCTGGTGATCCCCGGCACACAGCCCCTGCTCATCCCGGTCGGCAGCACTGACATGGAAGCGTCGGGGGCA
GCCCCGGCCATAGTCACGTCATCCCCCCAGTTTGCTGCAGTGCCTCACACGTTCGTCACCACCGCCCTTC
CCAAGAGCGAGAACTTCAACCCTGAGGCCCTGGTCACCCAGGCCGCCTACCCAGCCATGGTGCAGGCCCA
GATCCACCTGCCTGTGGTGCAGTCCGTGGCCTCCCCGGCGGCGGCTCCCCCTACGCTGCCTCCCTACTTC
ATGAAAGGCTCCATCATCCAGTTGGCCAACGGGGAGCTAAAGAAGGTGGAAGACTTAAAAACAGAAGATT
TCATCCAGAGTGCAGAGATAAGCAACGACCTGAAGATCGACTCCAGCACCGTAGAGAGGATTGAAGACAG
CCATAGCCCGGGCGTGGCCGTGATACAGTTCGCCGTCGGGGAGCACCGAGCCCAGGTCAGCGTTGAAGTT
TTGGTAGAGTATCCTTTTTTTGTGTTTGGACAGGGCTGGTCATCCTGCTGTCCGGAGAGAACCAGCCAGC
TCTTTGATTTGCCGTGTTCCAAACTCTCAGTTGGGGATGTCTGCATCTCGCTTACCCTCAAGAACCTGAA
GAACGGCTCTGTTAAAAAGGGCCAGCCCGTGGATCCCGCCAGCGTCCTGCTGAAGCACTCAAAGGCCGAC
GGCCTGGCGGGCAGCAGACACAGGTATGCCGAGCAGGAAAACGGAATCAACCAGGGGAGTGCCCAGATGC
TCTCTGAGAATGGCGAACTGAAGTTTCCAGAGAAAATGGGATTGCCTGCAGCGCCCTTCCTCACCAAAAT
AGAACCCAGCAAGCCCGCGGCAACGAGGAAGAGGAGGTGGTCGGCGCCAGAGAGCCGCAAACTGGAGAAG
TCAGAAGACGAACCACCTTTGACTCTTCCTAAGCCTTCTCTAATTCCTCAGGAGGTTAAGATTTGCATTG
AAGGCCGGTCTAATGTAGGCAAGTAG
